>Addgene plasmid #223155 | pBK1310-AAV-EFSNC-dSaCas9-MBD2(176-231) | addgene full sequence | sequence record 442886 | Addgene NGS Result
CCTGCAGGCAGCTGCGCGCTCGCTCGCTCACTGAGGCCGCCCGGGCGTCGGGCGACCTTTGGTCGCCCGG
CCTCAGTGAGCGAGCGAGCGCGCAGAGAGGGAGTGGCCAACTCCATCACTAGGGGTTCCTGCGGCCTCTA
GCTAGGTCTTGAAAGGAGTGGGAATTGGCTCCGGTGCCCGTCAGTGGGCAGAGCGCACATCGCCCACAGT
CCCCGAGAAGTTGGGGGGAGGGGTCGGCAATTGATCCGGTGCCTAGAGAAGGTGGCGCGGGGTAAACTGG
GAAAGTGATGTCGTGTACTGGCTCCGCCTTTTTCCCGAGGGTGGGGGAGAACCGTATATAAGTGCAGTAG
TCGCCGTGAACGTTCTTTTTCGCAACGGGTTTGCCGCCAGAACACAGGACCGGTGCCACCATGGACTACA
AAGACCATGACGGTGATTATAAAGATCATGACATAGATTACAAGGATGACGATGACAAGGGTGGATCGCC
AAAGAAAAAGAGGAAAGTCGCCCCAAAGAAGAAGCGGAAGGTCGGTATCCACGGAGTCCCAGCAGCCAAG
CGGAACTACATCCTGGGCCTGGCCATCGGCATCACCAGCGTGGGCTACGGCATCATCGACTACGAGACAC
GGGACGTGATCGATGCCGGCGTGCGGCTGTTCAAAGAGGCCAACGTGGAAAACAACGAGGGCAGGCGGAG
CAAGAGAGGCGCCAGAAGGCTGAAGCGGCGGAGGCGGCATAGAATCCAGAGAGTGAAGAAGCTGCTGTTC
GACTACAACCTGCTGACCGACCACAGCGAGCTGAGCGGCATCAACCCCTACGAGGCCAGAGTGAAGGGCC
TGAGCCAGAAGCTGAGCGAGGAAGAGTTCTCTGCCGCCCTGCTGCACCTGGCCAAGAGAAGAGGCGTGCA
CAACGTGAACGAGGTGGAAGAGGACACCGGCAACGAGCTGTCCACCAAAGAGCAGATCAGCCGGAACAGC
AAGGCCCTGGAAGAGAAATACGTGGCCGAACTGCAGCTGGAACGGCTGAAGAAAGACGGCGAAGTGCGGG
GCAGCATCAACAGATTCAAGACCAGCGACTACGTGAAAGAAGCCAAACAGCTGCTGAAGGTGCAGAAGGC
CTACCACCAGCTGGACCAGAGCTTCATCGACACCTACATCGACCTGCTGGAAACCCGGCGGACCTACTAT
GAGGGACCTGGCGAGGGCAGCCCCTTCGGCTGGAAGGACATCAAAGAATGGTACGAGATGCTGATGGGCC
ACTGCACCTACTTCCCCGAGGAACTGCGGAGCGTGAAGTACGCCTACAACGCCGACCTGTACAACGCCCT
GAACGACCTGAACAATCTCGTGATCACCAGGGACGAGAACGAGAAGCTGGAATATTACGAGAAGTTCCAG
ATCATCGAGAACGTGTTCAAGCAGAAGAAGAAGCCCACCCTGAAGCAGATCGCCAAAGAAATCCTCGTGA
ACGAAGAGGATATTAAGGGCTACAGAGTGACCAGCACCGGCAAGCCCGAGTTCACCAACCTGAAGGTGTA
CCACGACATCAAGGACATTACCGCCCGGAAAGAGATTATTGAGAACGCCGAGCTGCTGGATCAGATTGCC
AAGATCCTGACCATCTACCAGAGCAGCGAGGACATCCAGGAAGAACTGACCAATCTGAACTCCGAGCTGA
CCCAGGAAGAGATCGAGCAGATCTCTAATCTGAAGGGCTATACCGGCACCCACAACCTGAGCCTGAAGGC
CATCAACCTGATCCTGGACGAGCTGTGGCACACCAACGACAACCAGATCGCTATCTTCAACCGGCTGAAG
CTGGTGCCCAAGAAGGTGGACCTGTCCCAGCAGAAAGAGATCCCCACCACCCTGGTGGACGACTTCATCC
TGAGCCCCGTCGTGAAGAGAAGCTTCATCCAGAGCATCAAAGTGATCAACGCCATCATCAAGAAGTACGG
CCTGCCCAACGACATCATTATCGAGCTGGCCCGCGAGAAGAACTCCAAGGACGCCCAGAAAATGATCAAC
GAGATGCAGAAGCGGAACCGGCAGACCAACGAGCGGATCGAGGAAATCATCCGGACCACCGGCAAAGAGA
ACGCCAAGTACCTGATCGAGAAGATCAAGCTGCACGACATGCAGGAAGGCAAGTGCCTGTACAGCCTGGA
AGCCATCCCTCTGGAAGATCTGCTGAACAACCCCTTCAACTATGAGGTGGACCACATCATCCCCAGAAGC
GTGTCCTTCGACAACAGCTTCAACAACAAGGTGCTCGTGAAGCAGGAAGAAGCCAGCAAGAAGGGCAACC
GGACCCCATTCCAGTACCTGAGCAGCAGCGACAGCAAGATCAGCTACGAAACCTTCAAGAAGCACATCCT
GAATCTGGCCAAGGGCAAGGGCAGAATCAGCAAGACCAAGAAAGAGTATCTGCTGGAAGAACGGGACATC
AACAGGTTCTCCGTGCAGAAAGACTTCATCAACCGGAACCTGGTGGATACCAGATACGCCACCAGAGGCC
TGATGAACCTGCTGCGGAGCTACTTCAGAGTGAACAACCTGGACGTGAAAGTGAAGTCCATCAATGGCGG
CTTCACCAGCTTTCTGCGGCGGAAGTGGAAGTTTAAGAAAGAGCGGAACAAGGGGTACAAGCACCACGCC
GAGGACGCCCTGATCATTGCCAACGCCGATTTCATCTTCAAAGAGTGGAAGAAACTGGACAAGGCCAAAA
AAGTGATGGAAAACCAGATGTTCGAGGAAAAGCAGGCCGAGAGCATGCCCGAGATCGAAACCGAGCAGGA
GTACAAAGAGATCTTCATCACCCCCCACCAGATCAAGCACATTAAGGACTTCAAGGACTACAAGTACAGC
CACCGGGTGGACAAGAAGCCTAATAGAGAGCTGATTAACGACACCCTGTACTCCACCCGGAAGGACGACA
AGGGCAACACCCTGATCGTGAACAATCTGAACGGCCTGTACGACAAGGACAATGACAAGCTGAAAAAGCT
GATCAACAAGAGCCCCGAAAAGCTGCTGATGTACCACCACGACCCCCAGACCTACCAGAAACTGAAGCTG
ATTATGGAACAGTACGGCGACGAGAAGAATCCCCTGTACAAGTACTACGAGGAAACCGGGAACTACCTGA
CCAAGTACTCCAAAAAGGACAACGGCCCCGTGATCAAGAAGATTAAGTATTACGGCAACAAACTGAACGC
CCATCTGGACATCACCGACGACTACCCCAACAGCAGAAACAAGGTCGTGAAGCTGTCCCTGAAGCCCTAC
AGATTCGACGTGTACCTGGACAATGGCGTGTACAAGTTCGTGACCGTGAAGAATCTGGATGTGATCAAAA
AAGAAAACTACTACGAAGTGAATAGCAAGTGCTATGAGGAAGCTAAGAAGCTGAAGAAGATCAGCAACCA
GGCCGAGTTTATCGCCTCCTTCTACAACAACGATCTGATCAAGATCAACGGCGAGCTGTATAGAGTGATC
GGCGTGAACAACGACCTGCTGAACCGGATCGAAGTGAACATGATCGACATCACCTACCGCGAGTACCTGG
AAAACATGAACGACAAGAGGCCCCCCAGGATCATTAAGACAATCGCCTCCAAGACCCAGAGCATTAAGAA
GTACAGCACAGACATTCTGGGCAACCTGTATGAAGTGAAATCTAAGAAGCACCCTCAGATCATCAAAAAG
GGCAAAAGGCCGGCGGCCACGAAAAAGGCCGGCCAGGCAAAAAAGAAAAAGGGATCCGGTGGAGGAAGTG
GCGGGTCAGGGTCGGGTGGCACTAGTGATGTCTACTACTTCAGTCCAAGTGGTAAGAAGTTCAGAAGCAA
GCCTCAGTTGGCAAGGTACCTGGGAAATACTGTTGATCTCAGCAGTTTTGACTTCAGAACTGGAAAGATG
ATGCCTAGTAAATTACAGAAGAACAAACAGAGACTGCGAAACGATCCTCTCAATGCTAGCGGAGGTGGTT
CGCCAAAGAAGAAACGGAAGGTGGGATCCTGAAATAAAAGATCTTTGTTTTCATTAGATCTGTGTGTTGG
TTTTTTGTGTGCGGCCGGTACCGAGGGCCTATTTCCCATGATTCCTTCATATTTGCATATACGATACAAG
GCTGTTAGAGAGATAATTGGAATTAATTTGACTGTAAACACAAAGATATTAGTACAAAATACGTGACGTA
GAAAGTAATAATTTCTTGGGTAGTTTGCAGTTTTAAAATTATGTTTTAAAATGGACTATCATATGCTTAC
CGTAACTTGAAAGTATTTCGATTTCTTGGCTTTATATATCTTGTGGAAAGGACGAAACACCGGAGACCAC
GGCAGGTCTCAGTTTTAGTACTCTGGAAACAGAATCTACTAAAACAAGGCAAAATGCCGTGTTTATCTCG
TCAACTTGTTGGCGAGATTTTTGCGGCCGCAGGAACCCCTAGTGATGGAGTTGGCCACTCCCTCTCTGCG
CGCTCGCTCGCTCACTGAGGCCGGGCGACCAAAGGTCGCCCGACGCCCGGGCTTTGCCCGGGCGGCCTCA
GTGAGCGAGCGAGCGCGCAGCTGCCTGCAGGGGCGCCTGATGCGGTATTTTCTCCTTACGCATCTGTGCG
GTATTTCACACCGCATA
[95 nt withheld, positions 4638-4732]
T
[46 nt withheld, positions 4734-4779]
C
[141 nt withheld, positions 4781-4921]
CCTTTGACGTTGGAGTCCACGTTCTTT
[37 nt withheld, positions 4949-4985]
ACTCTATCTCGGGCTATTCTTTTGATTTATAAGGGATTTTGCCGATTTCGGTCTATTGGTTAAAAAATGA
GCTGATTTAACAAAAATTTAACGCGAATTTTAACAAAATATTAACGTTTACAATTTTATGGTGCACTCTC
AGTACAATCTGCTCTGATGCCGCATAGTTAAGCCAGCCCCGACACCCGCCAACACCCGCTGACGCGCCCT
GACGGGCTTGTCTGCTCCCGGCATCCGCTTACAGACAAGCTGTGACCGTCTCCGGGAGCTGCATGTGTCA
GAGGTTTTCACCGTCATCACCGAAACGCGCGAGACGAAAGGGCCTCGTGATACGCCTATTTTTATAGGTT
AATGTCATGATAATAATGGTTTCTTAGACGTCAGGTGGCACTTTTCGGGGAAATGTGCGCGGAACCCCTA
TTTGTTTATTTTTCTAAATACATTCAAATATGTATCCGCTCATGAGACAATAACCCTGATAAATGCTTCA
ATAATATTGAAAAAGGAAGAGTATGAGTATTCAACATTTCCGTGTCGCCCTTATTCCCTTTTTTGCGGCA
TTTTGCCTTCCTGTTTTTGCTCACCCAGAAACGCTGGTGAAAGTAAAAGATGCTGAAGATCAGTTGGGTG
CACGAGTGGGTTACATCGAACTGGATCTCAACAGCGGTAAGATCCTTGAGAGTTTTCGCCCCGAAGAACG
TTTTCCAATGATGAGCACTTTTAAAGTTCTGCTATGTGGCGCGGTATTATCCCGTATTGACGCCGGGCAA
GAGCAACTCGGTCGCCGCATACACTATTCTCAGAATGACTTGGTTGAGTACTCACCAGTCACAGAAAAGC
ATCTTACGGATGGCATGACAGTAAGAGAATTATGCAGTGCTGCCATAACCATGAGTGATAACACTGCGGC
CAACTTACTTCTGACAACGATCGGAGGACCGAAGGAGCTAACCGCTTTTTTGCACAACATGGGGGATCAT
GTAACTCGCCTTGATCGTTGGGAACCGGAGCTGAATGAAGCCATACCAAACGACGAGCGTGACACCACGA
TGCCTGTAGCAATGGCAACAACGTTGCGCAAACTATTAACTGGCGAACTACTTACTCTAGCTTCCCGGCA
ACAATTAATAGACTGGATGGAGGCGGATAAAGTTGCAGGACCACTTCTGCGCTCGGCCCTTCCGGCTGGC
TGGTTTATTGCTGATAAATCTGGAGCCGGTGAGCGTGGAAGCCGCGGTATCATTGCAGCACTGGGGCCAG
ATGGTAAGCCCTCCCGTATCGTAGTTATCTACACGACGGGGAGTCAGGCAACTATGGATGAACGAAATAG
ACAGATCGCTGAGATAGGTGCCTCACTGATTAAGCATTGGTAACTGTCAGACCAAGTTTACTCATATATA
CTTTAGATTGATTTAAAACTTCATTTTTAATTTAAAAGGATCTAGGTGAAGATCCTTTTTGATAATCTCA
TGACCAAAATCCCTTAACGTGAGTTTTCGTTCCACTGAGCGTCAGACCCCGTAGAAAAGATCAAAGGATC
TTCTTGAGATCCTTTTTTTCTGCGCGTAATCTGCTGCTTGCAAACAAAAAAACCACCGCTACCAGCGGTG
GTTTGTTTGCCGGATCAAGAGCTACCAACTCTTTTTCCGAAGGTAACTGGCTTCAGCAGAGCGCAGATAC
CAAATACTGTTCTTCTAGTGTAGCCGTAGTTAGGCCACCACTTCAAGAACTCTGTAGCACCGCCTACATA
CCTCGCTCTGCTAATCCTGTTACCAGTGGCTGCTGCCAGTGGCGATAAGTCGTGTCTTACCGGGTTGGAC
TCAAGACGATAGTTACCGGATAAGGCGCAGCGGTCGGGCTGAACGGGGGGTTCGTGCACACAGCCCAGCT
TGGAGCGAACGACCTACACCGAACTGAGATACCTACAGCGTGAGCTATGAGAAAGCGCCACGCTTCCCGA
AGGGAGAAAGGCGGACAGGTATCCGGTAAGCGGCAGGGTCGGAACAGGAGAGCGCACGAGGGAGCTTCCA
GGGGGAAACGCCTGGTATCTTTATAGTCCTGTCGGGTTTCGCCACCTCTGACTTGAGCGTCGATTTTTGT
GATGCTCGTCAGGGGGGCGGAGCCTATGGAAAAACGCCAGCAACGCGGCCTTTTTACGGTTCCTGGCCTT
TTGCTGGCCTTTTGCTCACATGT
Features (pLannotate 1.2.2; 19 found; start..end, strand, type, name):
     12..39      +  repeat_region  AAV2 ITR (fragment): inverted terminal repeat of adeno-associated virus serotype 2 inverted
     68..95      +  repeat_region  AAV2 ITR (fragment): inverted terminal repeat of adeno-associated virus serotype 2 inverted
    142..160     +  CDS            small t antigen (fragment): SV40 (simian virus 40) small t antigen
    186..397     +  promoter       EF-1α core promoter: core promoter for human elongation factor EF-1α
    414..479     +  CDS            3xFLAG: three tandem FLAG® epitope tags, followed by an enterokinase cleavage site
    558..3713    +  CDS            cas9: CAS9_STAAU - Experimental evidence at protein level: Swiss-Prot protein existence level 1. CRISPR (clustered regularly interspaced short palindromic repeat) is an adaptive immune system that provides protection against mobile genetic elements (viruses, transposable elements and conjugative plasmids). CRISPR clusters contain spacers, sequences complementary to antecedent mobile elements, and target invading nucleic acids. CRISPR clusters are transcribed and processed into CRISPR RNA (crRNA). In type II CRISPR systems correct processing of pre-crRNA requires a trans- encoded small RNA (tracrRNA)
   3714..3761    +  CDS            nucleoplasmin NLS: bipartite nuclear localization signal from nucleoplasmin
   3798..3986    +  CDS            MBD3 (fragment): MBD3_HUMAN - Experimental evidence at protein level: Swiss-Prot protein existence level 1. Acts as transcriptional repressor and plays a role in gene silencing. Does not bind to DNA by itself (PubMed:12124384). Binds to DNA with a preference for sites containing methylated CpG dinucleotides (in vitro). Binds to a lesser degree DNA containing unmethylated CpG dinucleotides (PubMed:24307175). Recruits histone deacetylases and DNA methyltransferases. From Homo sapiens (Human).
   4023..4071    +  polyA_signal   poly(A) signal: synthetic polyadenylation signal
   4083..4323    +  promoter       U6 promoter: RNA polymerase III promoter for human U6 snRNA
   4352..4427    +  misc_RNA       Sa gRNA scaffold: guide RNA scaffold for the Staphylococcus aureus CRISPR/Cas9 system
   4441..4581    +  repeat_region  AAV2 ITR: inverted terminal repeat of adeno-associated virus serotype 2 inverted
   4586..4637    -  misc_feature   bom (fragment): basis of mobility region from pBR322
   4656..5111    +  rep_origin     f1 ori (sequence partly withheld): f1 bacteriophage origin of replication; arrow indicates direction of (+) strand synthesis
   5112..5161    -  misc_feature   bom (fragment): basis of mobility region from pBR322
   5263..5298    -  CDS            rop (fragment): Rop protein, which maintains plasmids at low copy number; rop
   5393..5497    +  promoter       AmpR promoter: bla
   5498..6358    +  CDS            AmpR: β-lactamase; bla; confers resistance to ampicillin, carbenicillin, and related antibiotics
   6529..7117    +  rep_origin     ori: high-copy-number ColE1/pMB1/pBR322/pUC origin of replication
