[The description below was written by a language model from this plasmid's Addgene catalogue record and pLannotate feature annotations shown in this document.]
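Description:
pBK1310-AAV-EFSNC-dSaCas9-MBD2(176-231) is an all-in-one AAV transfer plasmid for CRISPR-based epigenome editing in mammalian cells. The parental backbone is not recorded. The 7,178 nt sequence carries a high-copy ColE1/pUC-type origin, an f1 phage origin and a β-lactamase (AmpR) cassette for ampicillin selection in bacteria. AAV2 inverted terminal repeats flank the payload, so the cassette can be packaged into recombinant AAV particles. The downstream ITR is annotated in full, while the upstream one is detected only as short fragments, which may reflect how difficult ITRs are to sequence and annotate.

Between the ITRs, a compact EF-1α core promoter drives a single fusion protein. It consists of an N-terminal 3xFLAG epitope, Staphylococcus aureus Cas9 (nuclease-dead according to the construct name, although the inactivating mutations are not listed), a bipartite nucleoplasmin nuclear localization signal, and a fragment of human MBD2 covering amino acids 176-231. A short synthetic poly(A) signal ends the transcript. The automated annotation labels the effector segment as an MBD3 fragment, probably because of homology between these related methyl-CpG-binding domain family proteins; the catalogue entry identifies it as MBD2. Downstream, a human U6 RNA polymerase III promoter precedes an Sa gRNA scaffold with no spacer, so users insert their own targeting sequence.

The small Cas9 ortholog, minimal promoter, truncated effector and short poly(A) signal keep both components within a single AAV genome. The construct serves to recruit a repressive MBD2 domain to a chosen locus for transcriptional silencing. The associated work presents this as a proof-of-concept platform with relevance to neurodegenerative disorders.
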