Addgene plasmid #223155: pBK1310-AAV-EFSNC-dSaCas9-MBD2(176-231)
Purpose: Expression of truncated MBD2 with dSaCas9 and empty gRNA scaffold
Depositing lab: Boris Kantor. Depositing organization: Duke University. Publication: All-in-one AAV-delivered epigenome-editing platform: proof-of-concept and therapeutic implications for neurodegenerative disorders. Kantor B, Odonovan B, Rittiner J, Hodgson D, Lindner N, Guerrero S, Dong W, Zhang A, Chiba-Falek O. bioRxiv [Preprint]. 2024 May 19:2023.04.14.536951. doi: 10.1101/2023.04.14.536951. PubMed 38798630.
Backbone
  Vector backbone: Unknown
  Vector type: Mammalian Expression, AAV, CRISPR
Growth in bacteria
  Bacterial resistance: Ampicillin, 100 μg/mL
  Growth temperature: 37°C
  Growth strain: NEB Stable
  Copy number: High Copy
Gene/Insert
  Gene/Insert name: MBD2
  Species: H. sapiens (human)
  Mutation: Encodes aa 176-231
  Entrez Gene: MBD2 (a.k.a. DMTase, NY-CO-41)
  Promoter: EF1a
  Tag / fusion protein: 3xFLAG (N terminal on backbone)
  Cloning method: Unknown
Terms and licenses: Academic/Nonprofit Terms; Industry Terms: Not Available to Industry
Depositor comments: Please visit https://doi.org/10.1101/2023.04.14.536951 for bioRxiv preprint.
How to cite: pBK1310-AAV-EFSNC-dSaCas9-MBD2(176-231) was a gift from Boris Kantor (Addgene plasmid # 223155 ; http://n2t.net/addgene:223155 ; RRID:Addgene_223155)
